>Addgene plasmid #66583 | pX330.iGFP3 | addgene partial sequence | sequence record 116352 | BGH-rev 5'-TAGAAGGCACAGTCGAGG-3'
GCCTGGCCGGCCTTTTTCGTGGCCGCCGGCCTTTTGTCGCCTCCCAGCTGAGACAGGTCGATCCGTGTCT
CGTACAGGCCGGTGATGCTCTGGTGGATCAGGGTGGCGTCCAGCACCTCTTTGGTGCTGGTGTACCTCTT
CCGGTCGATGGTGGTGTCAAAGTACTTGAAGGCGGCAGGGGCTCCCAGATTGGTCAGGGTAAACAGGTGG
ATGATATTCTCGGCCTGCTCTCTGATGGGCTTATCCCGGTGCTTGTTGTAGGCGGACAGCACTTTGTCCA
GATTAGCGTCGGCCAGGATCACTCTCTTGGAGAACTCGCTGATCTGCTCGATGATCTCGTCCAGGTAGTG
CTTGTGCTGTTCCACAAACAGCTGTTTCTGCTCATTATCCTCGGGGGAGCCCTTCAGCTTCTCATAGTGG
CTGGCCAGGTACAGGAAGTTCACATATTTGGAGGGCAGGGCCAGTTCGTTTCCCTTCTGCAGTTCGCCGG
CAGAGGCCAGCATTCTCTTCCGGCCGTTTTCCAGCTCGAACAGGGAGTACTTAGGCAGCTTGATGATCAG
GTCCTTTTTCACTTCTTTGTAGCCCTTGGCTTCCAGAAAGTCGATGGGATTCTTCTCGAAGCTGCTTCTT
TCCATGATGGTGATCCCCAGCAGCTCTTTCACACTCTTCAG
