>Addgene plasmid #66583 | pX330.iGFP3 | addgene partial sequence | sequence record 121910 | LKO1_5 5'-GACTATCATATGCTTACCGT-3'
GAAGGACGAAACACCGATATCGAATTCCTGCAGCCGTTTTAGAGCTTAGAAATAGCAAGTTAAAATAAGG
CTAGTCCGTTATCAACTTGAAAAAGTGGCACCGAGTCGGTGCTTTTTTGTTTTAGAGCTAGAAATAGCAA
GTTAAAATAAGGCTAGTCCGTTTTTAGCGCGTGCGCCAATTCTGCAGACAAATGGCTCTAGAGGTACCCG
TTACATAACTTACGGTAAATGGCCCGCCTGGCTGACCGCCCAACGACCCCCGCCCATTGACGTCAATAGT
AACGCCAATAGGGACTTTCCATTGACGTCAATGGGTGGAGTATTTACGGTAAACTGCCCACTTGGCAGTA
CATCAAGTGTATCATATGCCAAGTACGCCCCCTATTGACGTCAATGACGGTAAATGGCCCGCCTGGCATT
GTGCCCAGTACATGACCTTATGGGACTTTCCTACTTGGCAGTACATCTACGTATTAGTCATCGCTATTAC
CATGGTCGAGGTGAGCCCCACGTTCTGCT
