[The description below was written by a language model from this plasmid's Addgene catalogue record.]
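Description:
pX330.iGFP3 is a mammalian expression plasmid built on the pX330 backbone and carrying a single guide RNA directed against a target called iGFP. It is propagated in bacteria under ampicillin selection. The copy number is not recorded, and the catalogue entry does not name the origin of replication or any mammalian selection marker. No feature table accompanies the entry, so the element-by-element layout of this particular clone cannot be confirmed from the record.

As generally known, pX330 is an all-in-one CRISPR vector. It pairs a U6 (RNA polymerase III) promoter driving a chimeric sgRNA scaffold with a separate cassette expressing a nuclear-localised, human codon-optimised Streptococcus pyogenes Cas9. A 20-nucleotide spacer cloned into the guide position is therefore enough to deliver both components of the nuclease from one transfected plasmid. These features are inferred from the backbone name and are not listed in the record. Here the cloned spacer is the iGFP-targeting guide, and the "3" in the name suggests it is one of a series of such guides, although the record does not say so.

The stated purpose is simply to supply an sgRNA for iGFP. The associated publication describes a versatile reporter system for CRISPR-mediated chromosomal rearrangements, which suggests that iGFP is a GFP-based reporter whose signal depends on Cas9-induced cutting and rearrangement. The record does not describe the design of the iGFP reporter, the exact position of the target site within it, or the cell types in which the plasmid was used.
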