Addgene plasmid #66583: pX330.iGFP3
Purpose: sgRNA for iGFP
Depositing lab: Wen Xue. Depositing organization: University of Massachusetts, Worcester. Publication: A versatile reporter system for CRISPR-mediated chromosomal rearrangements. Li Y, Park A, Mou H, Colpan C, Bizhanova A, Akama-Garren E, Joshi N, Hendrickson EA, Feldser D, Yin H, Anderson DG, Jacks T, Weng Z, Xue W. Genome Biol. 2015 May 28;16(1):111. 10.1186/s13059-015-0680-7 PubMed 26018130.
Backbone
  Vector backbone: pX330
  Vector type: Mammalian Expression
Growth in bacteria
  Bacterial resistance: Ampicillin, 100 μg/mL
  Growth temperature: 37°C
  Growth strain: Stbl3
  Copy number: Unknown
Gene/Insert
  Gene/Insert name: iGFP
  gRNA/shRNA sequence: gatatcgaattcctgcagcc
Terms and licenses: Academic/Nonprofit Terms; Industry Terms: Not Available to Industry
How to cite: pX330.iGFP3 was a gift from Wen Xue (Addgene plasmid # 66583 ; http://n2t.net/addgene:66583 ; RRID:Addgene_66583)
